Addgene plasmid #24636: pKS1
Depositing lab: Jay Keasling. Depositing organization: University of California, Berkeley. Publication: Microbial production of fatty-acid-derived fuels and chemicals from plant biomass. Steen EJ, Kang Y, Bokinsky G, Hu Z, Schirmer A, McClure A, Del Cardayre SB, Keasling JD.. Nature. 2010 Jan 28;463(7280):559-62. 10.1038/nature08721 PubMed 20111002.
Backbone
  Vector backbone: p15a
  Vector type: Bacterial Expression, Synthetic Biology
Growth in bacteria
  Bacterial resistance: Chloramphenicol, 25 μg/mL
  Growth temperature: 37°C
  Growth strain: DH5alpha
  Copy number: Unknown
Gene/Insert
  Gene/Insert name: 'tesA (alt name: TesA, LtesA, 'ItesA, fatty acid)
  Species: E. coli
  Cloning method: Restriction Enzyme
  Sequencing primers: 5′ Unknown
Terms and licenses: Academic/Nonprofit Terms; Industry Terms: Not Available to Industry
Depositor comments: EJ Steen et al. 2009 Nature 10.1038/nature08721
How to cite: pKS1 was a gift from Jay Keasling (Addgene plasmid # 24636 ; http://n2t.net/addgene:24636 ; RRID:Addgene_24636)
