[The description below was written by a language model from this plasmid's Addgene catalogue record.]
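Description:
pKS1 is a bacterial expression plasmid, also catalogued as a synthetic biology construct, built on a p15A-type backbone. The p15A origin of replication is generally a low-to-medium copy replicon that is compatible with ColE1/pMB1-type plasmids, which makes such vectors convenient for co-maintaining several plasmids in one Escherichia coli cell. The record itself lists the copy number as unknown. Selection is by chloramphenicol resistance, and the plasmid is propagated in a standard E. coli cloning strain.

The insert is 'tesA from E. coli, introduced by restriction enzyme cloning. The leading apostrophe and the alternative name "LtesA" conventionally denote the leaderless form of thioesterase I, in which removal of the N-terminal signal peptide keeps the enzyme in the cytoplasm rather than exporting it to the periplasm. There it can hydrolyse fatty acyl thioesters of the fatty acid biosynthesis pathway, releasing free fatty acids and relieving feedback inhibition of the pathway. The record does not state the promoter driving 'tesA, any inducer system, terminators, or fusion tags, and no feature table is available to fill in those details.

The associated publication concerns microbial production of fatty-acid-derived fuels and chemicals from plant biomass, so pKS1 is best understood as a metabolic engineering module for boosting free fatty acid output in E. coli. It would likely be used alone or combined with compatible plasmids carrying downstream enzymes that convert fatty acids into other products.
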