>Addgene plasmid #24636 | pKS1 | addgene partial sequence | sequence record 30706 | 24636 with pACYC-F (tgaagtcagccccatacgat)
GTTGAGCTTATCATCGATAAGCTTCCGATGGCGCGCCGAGAGGCTTTACACTTTATGCTTCCGGCTCGTA
TAATGTGTGGAATTGTGAGCGGATAACAATTGAATTCAAAGGAGGCCATCCTATGGCGGACACGTTATTG
ATTCTGGGTGATAGCCTGAGCGCCGGGTATCGAATGTCTGCCAGCGCGGCCTGGCCTGCCTTGTTGAATG
ATAAGTGGCAGAGTAAAACGTCGGTAGTTAATGCCAGCATCAGCGGCGACACCTCGCAACAAGGACTGGC
GCGCCTTCCGGCTCTGCTGAAACAGCATCAGCCGCGTTGGGTGCTGGTTGAACTGGGCGGCAATGACGGT
TTGCGTGGTTTTCAGCCACAGCAAACCGAGCAAACGCTGCGCCAGATTTTGCAGGATGTCAAAGCCGCCA
ACGCTGAACCATTGTTAATGCAAATACGTCTGCCTGCAAACTATGGTCGCCGTTATAATGAAGCCTTTAG
CGCCATTTACCCCAAACTCGCCAAAGAGTTTGATGTTCCGCTGCTGCCCTTTTTTATGGAAGAGGTCTAC
CTCAAGCCACAATGGATGCAGGATGACGGTATTCATCCCAACCGCGACGCCCAGCCGTTTATTGCCGACT
GGATGGCGAAGCAGTTGCAGCCTTTAGTAAATCATGACTCATAAGAGCTCCAATTCGCCCTATAGTGAGA
CGCGTGCTAGAGGCATCAAATAAAACGAAAGGCTCAGTCGAAAGACTGGGCCTTTCGTTTTATCTGTTGT
TTGTCGGTGAACGCTCTCCTGAGTAGGACAAATCCGCCGCCCTAGACCTAGGGGATATATTCCGCTTCCT
TAATTAACTCCAGGCCGGCCTACGCGTTTAAACTTCCGGTTAACGCCATGAGCGGCCTCATTTCTTATTC
TGAGTTACAACAGTCCGCACCGCTGCCGGTAGCTCCTTCCCGGTGGGCGCGGGGCATGACTATCGTCGCC
GCACTTATGACTGTCTTTA
